>Addgene plasmid #139551 | pENTR-Venus | addgene full sequence | sequence record 274619 | Addgene NGS Result
GTACAAAAAAGCAGGCTCCACCATGGTGAGCAAGGGCGAGGAGCTGTTCACCGGGGTGGTGCCCATCCTG
GTCGAGCTGGACGGCGACGTAAACGGCCACAAGTTCAGCGTGTCCGGCGAGGGCGAGGGCGATGCCACCT
ACGGCAAGCTGACCCTGAAGCTGATCTGCACCACCGGCAAGCTGCCCGTGCCCTGGCCCACCCTCGTGAC
CACCCTGGGCTACGGCCTGCAGTGCTTCGCCCGCTACCCCGACCACATGAAGCAGCACGACTTCTTCAAG
TCCGCCATGCCCGAAGGCTACGTCCAGGAGCGCACCATCTTCTTCAAGGACGACGGCAACTACAAGACCC
GCGCCGAGGTGAAGTTCGAGGGCGACACCCTGGTGAACCGCATCGAGCTGAAGGGCATCGACTTCAAGGA
GGACGGCAACATCCTGGGGCACAAGCTGGAGTACAACTACAACAGCCACAACGTCTATATCACCGCCGAC
AAGCAGAAGAACGGCATCAAGGCCAACTTCAAGATCCGCCACAACATCGAGGACGGCGGCGTGCAGCTCG
CCGACCACTACCAGCAGAACACCCCCATCGGCGACGGCCCCGTGCTGCTGCCCGACAACCACTACCTGAG
CTACCAGTCCGCCCTGAGCAAAGACCCCAACGAGAAGCGCGATCACATGGTCCTGCTGGAGTTCGTGACC
GCCGCCGGGATCACTCTCGGCATGGACGAGCTGTACAAGTAAACCCAGCTTTCTTGTACAAAGTTGGCAT
TATAAGAAAGCATTGCTTATCAATTTGTTGCAACGAACAGGTCACTATCAGTCAAAATAAAATCATTATT
TGCCATCCAGCTGATATCCCCTATAGTGAGTCGTATTACATGGTCATAGCTGTTTCCTGGCAGCTCTGGC
CCGTGTCTCAAAATCTCTGATGTTACATTGCACAAGATAAAAATATATCATCATGAACAATAAAACTGTC
TGCTTACATAAACAGTAATACAAGGGGTGTTATGAGCCATATTCAACGGGAAACGTCGAGGCCGCGATTA
AATTCCAACATGGATGCTGATTTATATGGGTATAAATGGGCTCGCGATAATGTCGGGCAATCAGGTGCGA
CAATCTATCGCTTGTATGGGAAGCCCGATGCGCCAGAGTTGTTTCTGAAACATGGCAAAGGTAGCGTTGC
CAATGATGTTACAGATGAGATGGTCAGACTAAACTGGCTGACGGAATTTATGCCTCTTCCGACCATCAAG
CATTTTATCCGTACTCCTGATGATGCATGGTTACTCACCACTGCGATCCCCGGAAAAACAGCATTCCAGG
TATTAGAAGAATATCCTGATTCAGGTGAAAATATTGTTGATGCGCTGGCAGTGTTCCTGCGCCGGTTGCA
TTCGATTCCTGTTTGTAATTGTCCTTTTAACAGCGATCGCGTATTTCGTCTCGCTCAGGCGCAATCACGA
ATGAATAACGGTTTGGTTGATGCGAGTGATTTTGATGACGAGCGTAATGGCTGGCCTGTTGAACAAGTCT
GGAAAGAAATGCATAAACTTTTGCCATTCTCACCGGATTCAGTCGTCACTCATGGTGATTTCTCACTTGA
TAACCTTATTTTTGACGAGGGGAAATTAATAGGTTGTATTGATGTTGGACGAGTCGGAATCGCAGACCGA
TACCAGGATCTTGCCATCCTATGGAACTGCCTCGGTGAGTTTTCTCCTTCATTACAGAAACGGCTTTTTC
AAAAATATGGTATTGATAATCCTGATATGAATAAATTGCAGTTTCATTTGATGCTCGATGAGTTTTTCTA
ATCAGAATTGGTTAATTGGTTGTAACACTGGCAGAGCATTACGCTGACTTGACGGGACGGCGCAAGCTCA
TGACCAAAATCCCTTAACGTGAGTTACGCGTCGTTCCACTGAGCGTCAGACCCCGTAGAAAAGATCAAAG
GATCTTCTTGAGATCCTTTTTTTCTGCGCGTAATCTGCTGCTTGCAAACAAAAAAACCACCGCTACCAGC
GGTGGTTTGTTTGCCGGATCAAGAGCTACCAACTCTTTTTCCGAAGGTAACTGGCTTCAGCAGAGCGCAG
ATACCAAATACTGTTCTTCTAGTGTAGCCGTAGTTAGGCCACCACTTCAAGAACTCTGTAGCACCGCCTA
CATACCTCGCTCTGCTAATCCTGTTACCAGTGGCTGCTGCCAGTGGCGATAAGTCGTGTCTTACCGGGTT
GGACTCAAGACGATAGTTACCGGATAAGGCGCAGCGGTCGGGCTGAACGGGGGGTTCGTGCACACAGCCC
AGCTTGGAGCGAACGACCTACACCGAACTGAGATACCTACAGCGTGAGCTATGAGAAAGCGCCACGCTTC
CCGAAGGGAGAAAGGCGGACAGGTATCCGGTAAGCGGCAGGGTCGGAACAGGAGAGCGCACGAGGGAGCT
TCCAGGGGGAAACGCCTGGTATCTTTATAGTCCTGTCGGGTTTCGCCACCTCTGACTTGAGCGTCGATTT
TTGTGATGCTCGTCAGGGGGGCGGAGCCTATGGAAAAACGCCAGCAACGCGGCCTTTTTACGGTTCCTGG
CCTTTTGCTGGCCTTTTGCTCACATGTTCTTTCCTGCGTTATCCCCTGATTCTGTGGATAACCGTATTAC
CGCCTTTGAGTGAGCTGATACCGCTCGCCGCAGCCGAACGACCGAGCGCAGCGAGTCAGTGAGCGAGGAA
GCGGAAGAGCGCCCAATACGCAAACCGCCTCTCCCCGCGCGTTGGCCGATTCATTAATGCAGCTGGCACG
ACAGGTTTCCCGACTGGAAAGCGGGCAGTGAGCGCAACGCAATTAATACGCGTACCGCTAGCCAGGAAGA
GTTTGTAGAAACGCAAAAAGGCCATCCGTCAGGATGGCCTTCTGCTTAGTTTGATGCCTGGCAGTTTATG
GCGGGCGTCCTGCCCGCCACCCTCCGGGCCGTTGCTTCACAACGTTCAAATCCGCTCCCGGCGGATTTGT
CCTACTCAGGAGAGCGTTCACCGACAAACAACAGATAAAACGAAAGGCCCAGTCTTCCGACTGAGCCTTT
CGTTTTATTTGATGCCTGGCAGTTCCCTACTCTCGCGTTAACGCTAGCATGGATGTTTTCCCAGTCACGA
CGTTGTAAAACGACGGCCAGTCTTAAGCTCGGGCCCCAAATAATGATTTTATTTTGACTGATAGTGACCT
GTTCGTTGCAACAAATTGATGAGCAATGCTTTTTTATAATGCCAACTTT
Features (pLannotate 1.2.2; 10 found; start..end, strand, type, name):
     23..742     +  CDS            Venus: yellow fluorescent protein (YFP) with fast and efficient maturation (Nagai et al., 2002) mammalian codon-optimized
    743..842     -  protein_bind   attL2: mutant version of attL; recombination site for the Gateway® LR reaction LR Clonase™
    860..878     -  promoter       T7 promoter: promoter for bacteriophage T7 RNA polymerase
   1012..1821    +  CDS            KanR: aminoglycoside phosphotransferase; aph(3')-Ia; confers resistance to kanamycin in bacteria or G418 (Geneticin®) in eukaryotes
   1968..2556    +  rep_origin     ori: high-copy-number ColE1/pMB1/pBR322/pUC origin of replication
   2739..2831    +  CDS            lacI (fragment): lac repressor; lacI; The lac repressor binds to the lac operator to inhibit transcription in E. coli. This inhibition can be relieved by adding lactose or isopropyl-β-D-thiogalactopyranoside (IPTG).
   2886..2913    -  terminator     rrnB T2 terminator: transcription terminator T2 from the E. coli rrnB gene
   3045..3088    +  terminator     rrnB T1 terminator: Escherichia coli rrnB; transcription terminator T1 from the E. coli rrnB gene
   3135..3171    -  CDS            lacZα (fragment): LacZα fragment of β-galactosidase; lacZ fragment
   3187..17      +  protein_bind   attL1 (across the origin): mutant version of attL; recombination site for the Gateway® LR reaction LR Clonase™
