[The description below was written by a language model from this plasmid's Addgene catalogue record and pLannotate feature annotations shown in this document.]
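Description:
pENTR-Venus is a Gateway entry clone of about 3.3 kb, built on the pDONR221 backbone, that carries the open reading frame of the yellow fluorescent protein Venus between attL1 and attL2 recombination sites. Venus is a synthetic, mammalian codon-optimized YFP variant noted for fast and efficient maturation, and according to the record the ORF includes its own stop codon, so it is suited to native or N-terminally tagged expression rather than to C-terminal fusions. The plasmid is maintained in E. coli through a high-copy ColE1/pUC-type origin and selected with kanamycin through an aminoglycoside phosphotransferase (KanR) gene.

Although catalogued as a mammalian expression vector, the annotated features show no eukaryotic promoter or polyadenylation signal around the insert, so the plasmid itself serves as a donor rather than an expression construct. In an LR Clonase reaction the attL-flanked Venus cassette is transferred into an attR-containing destination vector, which supplies the promoter and other expression elements for the chosen host. The rrnB T1 and T2 transcription terminators lie upstream of attL1 and help insulate the insert from read-through transcription in bacteria. A T7 promoter sits just beyond attL2 on the reverse strand, pointing back toward the insert. Short lacI and lacZα fragments are backbone remnants with no evident function. The record does not describe a specific application beyond providing the Venus ORF in entry-clone format, but such a clone is typically used to generate fluorescent reporter or control expression vectors alongside other Gateway-cloned genes.
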