Addgene plasmid #139551: pENTR-Venus
Purpose: Venus ORF with stop codon between attL1-attL2 on Gateway entry vector
Depositing lab: Minoru Ko. Depositing organization: Keio University.
Backbone
  Vector backbone: pDONR221
  Backbone size w/o insert (bp): 2517
  Vector type: Mammalian Expression
Growth in bacteria
  Bacterial resistance: Kanamycin, 50 μg/mL
  Growth temperature: 37°C
  Growth strain: DH5alpha
  Copy number: High Copy
Gene/Insert
  Gene/Insert name: Venus
  Species: Synthetic
  Cloning method: Gateway Cloning
Terms and licenses: Academic/Nonprofit Terms; Industry Terms: Not Available to Industry
How to cite: pENTR-Venus was a gift from Minoru Ko (Addgene plasmid # 139551 ; http://n2t.net/addgene:139551 ; RRID:Addgene_139551)
